Addgene plasmid #164263: pMTP170 (pBAD33_CRISPR(Tn6900)-entry)
Purpose: (Empty Backbone) Entry vector for cloning user-defined spacers in the Tn6900 CRISPR array.
Depositing lab: Joseph Peters. Depositing organization: Cornell University. Publication: Guide RNA Categorization Enables Target Site Choice in Tn7-CRISPR-Cas Transposons. Petassi MT, Hsieh SC, Peters JE. Cell. 2020 Nov 30. pii: S0092-8674(20)31464-1. doi: 10.1016/j.cell.2020.11.005. PubMed 33271061.
Backbone
  Vector backbone: pBAD33
  Backbone size (bp): 5352
  Modifications to backbone: Removed additional BsaI site downstream of MCS with a single base substitution to accommodate cloning method. Original sequence = gagccggtgagcgtgggtctcgcggtatc. New sequence = gagccggtgagcgtgggactcgcggtatc.
  Vector type: Bacterial Expression
  Promoter: Arabinose
Growth in bacteria
  Bacterial resistance: Chloramphenicol, 25 μg/mL
  Growth temperature: 37°C
  Growth strain: DH5alpha
  Copy number: High Copy
Gene/Insert
  Cloning method: Gibson Cloning
  Sequencing primers: 5′ GTAACAAAGCGGGACCAAAG
Terms and licenses: Academic/Nonprofit Terms; Industry Terms: Not Available to Industry
Depositor comments: Reference for vector backbone. Guzman, L. M., Belin, D., Carson, M. J., & Beckwith, J. (1995). Tight regulation, modulation, and high-level expression by vectors containing the arabinose PBAD promoter. Journal of Bacteriology, 177(14), 4121–4130.
How to cite: pMTP170 (pBAD33_CRISPR(Tn6900)-entry) was a gift from Joseph Peters (Addgene plasmid # 164263 ; http://n2t.net/addgene:164263 ; RRID:Addgene_164263)
