[The description below was written by a language model from this plasmid's Addgene catalogue record and pLannotate feature annotations shown in this document.]
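Description:
pMTP170 (pBAD33_CRISPR(Tn6900)-entry) is a bacterial expression plasmid built on the pBAD33 backbone. It serves as an empty entry vector for installing user-defined spacers into the CRISPR array of Tn6900, a Tn7-like CRISPR-Cas transposon. It replicates in E. coli from the p15A origin, which is compatible with ColE1-type plasmids and so allows co-maintenance with other components of a multi-plasmid system. The catalogue lists the plasmid as high copy, although p15A is generally regarded as medium copy. Selection is by chloramphenicol, through the cat gene and its own promoter. The table also shows an M13 phage origin and several backbone remnants that should not be treated as functional markers: fragments of β-lactamase, the tetracycline resistance gene, IS1, and ColE1- and RSF-type origins.

The expression unit consists of araC transcribed divergently from the araBAD promoter, giving arabinose-inducible and tightly regulated transcription of whatever lies downstream. It is closed by the rrnB T1 and T2 terminators. The sequenced plasmid is about 600 bp larger than the stated backbone, and the extra material lies between a fragment of the multiple cloning site and the terminators. In that interval the automated annotation detects only a dhfrI (dihydrofolate reductase) coding sequence. The CRISPR repeats themselves are not annotated, and the record does not explain the role of dhfrI, though its position suggests a placeholder that is replaced when a spacer is cloned. The depositor removed an additional BsaI site downstream of the cloning site with a single base substitution to accommodate the cloning method, which implies BsaI-based spacer insertion. The vector itself was assembled by Gibson cloning. The associated work concerns how guide RNAs direct target-site choice in Tn7-CRISPR-Cas transposons.
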