Features (pLannotate 1.2.2; 18 found; start..end, strand, type, name):
    199..579     +  rep_origin     M13 ori (sequence partly withheld): M13 bacteriophage origin of replication; arrow indicates direction of (+) strand synthesis
    765..998     +  rep_origin     ori (fragment): high-copy-number ColE1/pMB1/pBR322/pUC origin of replication
   1210..1869    -  CDS            CmR: chloramphenicol acetyltransferase; cat; confers resistance to chloramphenicol
   1870..1972    -  promoter       cat promoter: promoter of the E. coli cat gene encoding chloramphenicol acetyltransferase
   2093..2236    +  mobile_element IS1 (fragment): prokaryotic transposable element IS1
   2355..2410    -  rep_origin     RSF ori (fragment): Plasmids containing the RSF 1030 origin of replication can be propagated in E. coli cells that contain additional plasmids with compatible origins.
   2498..3043    -  rep_origin     p15A ori: Plasmids containing the medium-copy-number p15A origin of replication can be propagated in E. coli cells that contain a second plasmid with the ColE1 origin.
   3080..3200    -  CDS            TcR (fragment): tetracycline efflux protein; tet; confers resistance to tetracycline
   3210..3228    +  promoter       tet promoter (fragment): E. coli promoter for tetracycline efflux protein gene
   3318..4196    -  CDS            araC: L-arabinose regulatory protein; araC
   4223..4507    +  promoter       araBAD promoter: araBAD; promoter of the L-arabinose operon of E. coli; the araC regulatory gene is transcribed in the opposite direction (Guzman et al., 1995)
   4528..4552    +  misc_feature   MCS (fragment): pUC18/19 multiple cloning site
   4732..5199    +  CDS            dhfrI: DYR1_ECOLX - Experimental evidence at protein level: Swiss-Prot protein existence level 1. Key enzyme in folate metabolism. Catalyzes an essential reaction for de novo glycine and purine synthesis, and for DNA precursor synthesis (By similarity). From Escherichia coli.
   5383..5469    +  terminator     rrnB T1 terminator: Escherichia coli rrnB; transcription terminator T1 from the E. coli rrnB gene
   5561..5588    +  terminator     rrnB T2 terminator: transcription terminator T2 from the E. coli rrnB gene
   5607..5698    +  promoter       AmpR promoter: bla
   5699..5818    +  CDS            AmpR (fragment): β-lactamase; bla; confers resistance to ampicillin, carbenicillin, and related antibiotics
   5819..156     +  CDS            bla(M) (fragment) (across the origin): β-lactamase lacking the signal sequence; bla(M); allows cytosolic expression of β-lactamase
>Addgene plasmid #164263 | pMTP170 (pBAD33_CRISPR(Tn6900)-entry) | addgene full sequence | sequence record 322779 | Addgene NGS Result
CGGTGAGCGTGGGACTCGCGGTATCATTGCAGCACTGGGGCCAGATGGTAAGCCCTCCCGTATCGTAGTT
ATCTACACGACGGGGAGTCAGGCAACTATGGATGAACGAAATAGACAGATCGCTGAGATAGGTGCCTCAC
TGATTAAGCATTGGTAACTGTCAGACCAAGTTTACTCATATATACTTTAGATTGATT
[125 nt withheld, positions 198-322]
C
[141 nt withheld, positions 324-464]
CCTTTGACGTTGGAGTCCACGTTCTTT
[37 nt withheld, positions 492-528]
ACCCTATCTCGGGCTATTCTTTTGATTTATAAGGGATTTTGCCGATTTCGGCCTATTGGTTAAAAAATGA
GCTGATTTAACAAAAATTTAACGCGAATTTTAACAAAATATTAACGTTTACAATTTAAAAGGATCTAGGT
GAAGATCCTTTTTGATAATCTCATGACCAAAATCCCTTAACGTGAGTTTTCGTTCCACTGAGCGTCAGAC
CCCGTAGAAAAGATCAAAGGATCTTCTTGAGATCCTTTTTTTCTGCGCGTAATCTGCTGCTTGCAAACAA
AAAAACCACCGCTACCAGCGGTGGTTTGTTTGCCGGATCAAGAGCTACCAACTCTTTTTCCGAAGGTAAC
TGGCTTCAGCAGAGCGCAGATACCAAATACTGTCCTTCTAGTGTAGCCGTAGTTAGGCCACCACTTCAAG
AACTCTGTAGCACCGCCTACATACCTCGCTCTGCTAATCCTGTTACCAGTCAGGCATTTGAGAAGCACAC
GGTCACACTGCTTCCGGTAGTCAATAAACCGGTAAACCAGCAATAGACATAAGCGGCTATTTAACGACCC
TGCCCTGAACCGACGACCGGGTCGAATTTGCTTTCGAATTTCTGCCATTCATCCGCTTATTATCACTTAT
TCAGGCGTAGCAACCAGGCGTTTAAGGGCACCAATAACTGCCTTAAAAAAATTACGCCCCGCCCTGCCAC
TCATCGCAGTACTGTTGTAATTCATTAAGCATTCTGCCGACATGGAAGCCATCACAAACGGCATGATGAA
CCTGAATCGCCAGCGGCATCAGCACCTTGTCGCCTTGCGTATAATATTTGCCCATGGTGAAAACGGGGGC
GAAGAAGTTGTCCATATTGGCCACGTTTAAATCAAAACTGGTGAAACTCACCCAGGGATTGGCTGAGACG
AAAAACATATTCTCAATAAACCCTTTAGGGAAATAGGCCAGGTTTTCACCGTAACACGCCACATCTTGCG
AATATATGTGTAGAAACTGCCGGAAATCGTCGTGGTATTCACTCCAGAGCGATGAAAACGTTTCAGTTTG
CTCATGGAAAACGGTGTAACAAGGGTGAACACTATCCCATATCACCAGCTCACCGTCTTTCATTGCCATA
CGGAATTCCGGATGAGCATTCATCAGGCGGGCAAGAATGTGAATAAAGGCCGGATAAAACTTGTGCTTAT
TTTTCTTTACGGTCTTTAAAAAGGCCGTAATATCCAGCTGAACGGTCTGGTTATAGGTACATTGAGCAAC
TGACTGAAATGCCTCAAAATGTTCTTTACGATGCCATTGGGATATATCAACGGTGGTATATCCAGTGATT
TTTTTCTCCATTTTAGCTTCCTTAGCTCCTGAAAATCTCGATAACTCAAAAAATACGCCCGGTAGTGATC
TTATTTCATTATGGTGAAAGTTGGAACCTCTTACGTGCCGATCAACGTCTCATTTTCGCCAAAAGTTGGC
CCAGGGCTTCCCGGTATCAACAGGGACACCAGGATTTATTTATTCTGCGAAGTGATCTTCCGTCACAGGT
ATTTATTCGGCGCAAAGTGCGTCGGGTGATGCTGCCAACTTACTGATTTAGTGTATGATGGTGTTTTTGA
GGTGCTCCAGTGGCTTCTGTTTCTATCAGCTGTCCCTCCTGTTCAGCTACTGACGGGGTGGTGCGTAACG
GCAAAAGCACCGCCGGACATCAGCGCTAGCGGAGTGTATACTGGCTTACTATGTTGGCACTGATGAGGGT
GTCAGTGAAGTGCTTCATGTGGCAGGAGAAAAAAGGCTGCACCGGTGCGTCAGCAGAATATGTGATACAG
GATATATTCCGCTTCCTCGCTCACTGACTCGCTACGCTCGGTCGTTCGACTGCGGCGAGCGGAAATGGCT
TACGAACGGGGCGGAGATTTCCTGGAAGATGCCAGGAAGATACTTAACAGGGAAGTGAGAGGGCCGCGGC
AAAGCCGTTTTTCCATAGGCTCCGCCCCCCTGACAAGCATCACGAAATCTGACGCTCAAATCAGTGGTGG
CGAAACCCGACAGGACTATAAAGATACCAGGCGTTTCCCCCTGGCGGCTCCCTCGTGCGCTCTCCTGTTC
CTGCCTTTCGGTTTACCGGTGTCATTCCGCTGTTATGGCCGCGTTTGTCTCATTCCACGCCTGACACTCA
GTTCCGGGTAGGCAGTTCGCTCCAAGCTGGACTGTATGCACGAACCCCCCGTTCAGTCCGACCGCTGCGC
CTTATCCGGTAACTATCGTCTTGAGTCCAACCCGGAAAGACATGCAAAAGCACCACTGGCAGCAGCCACT
GGTAATTGATTTAGAGGAGTTAGTCTTGAAGTCATGCGCCGGTTAAGGCTAAACTGAAAGGACAAGTTTT
GGTGACTGCGCTCCTCCAAGCCAGTTACCTCGGTTCAAAGAGTTGGTAGCTCAGAGAACCTTCGAAAAAC
CGCCCTGCAAGGCGGTTTTTTCGTTTTCAGAGCAAGAGATTACGCGCAGACCAAAACGATCTCAAGAAGA
TCATCTTATTAATCAGATAAAATATTTCTAGGCTCATGAGCCCGAAGTGGCGAGCCCGATCTTCCCCATC
GGTGATGTCGGCGATATAGGCGCCAGCAACCGCACCTGTGGCGCCGGTGATGCCGGCCACGATGCGTCCG
GCGTAGAGGATCTGCTCATGTTTGACAGCTTATCATCGATGCATAATGTGCCTGTCAAATGGACGAAGCA
GGGATTCTGCAAACCCTATGCTACTCCGTCAAGCCGTCAATTGTCTGATTCGTTACCAATTATGACAACT
TGACGGCTACATCATTCACTTTTTCTTCACAACCGGCACGGAACTCGCTCGGGCTGGCCCCGGTGCATTT
TTTAAATACCCGCGAGAAATAGAGTTGATCGTCAAAACCAACATTGCGACCGACGGTGGCGATAGGCATC
CGGGTGGTGCTCAAAAGCAGCTTCGCCTGGCTGATACGTTGGTCCTCGCGCCAGCTTAAGACGCTAATCC
CTAACTGCTGGCGGAAAAGATGTGACAGACGCGACGGCGACAAGCAAACATGCTGTGCGACGCTGGCGAT
ATCAAAATTGCTGTCTGCCAGGTGATCGCTGATGTACTGACAAGCCTCGCGTACCCGATTATCCATCGGT
GGATGGAGCGACTCGTTAATCGCTTCCATGCGCCGCAGTAACAATTGCTCAAGCAGATTTATCGCCAGCA
GCTCCGAATAGCGCCCTTCCCCTTGCCCGGCGTTAATGATTTGCCCAAACAGGTCGCTGAAATGCGGCTG
GTGCGCTTCATCCGGGCGAAAGAACCCCGTATTGGCAAATATTGACGGCCAGTTAAGCCATTCATGCCAG
TAGGCGCGCGGACGAAAGTAAACCCACTGGTGATACCATTCGCGAGCCTCCGGATGACGACCGTAGTGAT
GAATCTCTCCTGGCGGGAACAGCAAAATATCACCCGGTCGGCAAACAAATTCTCGTCCCTGATTTTTCAC
CACCCCCTGACCGCGAATGGTGAGATTGAGAATATAACCTTTCATTCCCAGCGGTCGGTCGATAAAAAAA
TCGAGATAACCGTTGGCCTCAATCGGCGTTAAACCCGCCACCAGATGGGCATTAAACGAGTATCCCGGCA
GCAGGGGATCATTTTGCGCTTCAGCCATACTTTTCATACTCCCGCCATTCAGAGAAGAAACCAATTGTCC
ATATTGCATCAGACATTGCCGTCACTGCGTCTTTTACTGGCTCTTCTCGCTAACCAAACCGGTAACCCCG
CTTATTAAAAGCATTCTGTAACAAAGCGGGACCAAAGCCATGACAAAAACGCGTAACAAAAGTGTCTATA
ATCACGGCAGAAAAGTCCACATTGATTATTTGCACGGCGTCACACTTTGCTATGCCATAGCATTTTTATC
CATAAGATTAGCGGATCCTACCTGACGCTTTTTATCGCAACTCTCTACTGTTTCTCCATACCCGTTTTTT
TGGGCTAGCGAATTCGAGCTCGGTACCCGGGGATGTGAACTGCCGTATAGGCAGCCAAGATTTGAGACCC
ACGATTTGTAATAACAGAGTGTCTTGTATTTTTAAAGAAAGTCTATTTAATACAAGTGATTATATTAATT
AACGGTAAGCATCAGCGGGTGACAAAACGAGCATGCTTACTAATAAAATGTTAACCTCTGAGGAAGAATT
GTGAAACTATCACTAATGGTAGCTATATCGAAGAATGGAGTTATCGGGAATGGCCCTGATATTCCATGGA
GTGCCAAAGGTGAACAGCTCCTGTTTAAAGCTATTACCTATAACCAATGGCTGTTGGTTGGACGCAAGAC
TTTTGAATCAATGGGAGCATTACCCAACCGAAAGTATGCGGTCGTAACACGTTCAAGTTTTACATCTGAC
AATGAGAACGTATTGATCTTTCCATCAATTAAAGATGCTTTAACCAACCTAAAGAAAATAACGGATCATG
TCATTGTTTCAGGTGGTGGGGAGATATACAAAAGCCTGATCGATCAAGTAGATACACTACATATATCTAC
AATAGACATCGAGCCGGAAGGTGATGTTTACTTTCCTGAAATCCCCAGCAATTTTAGGCCAGTTTTTACC
CAAGACTTCGCCTCTAACATAAATTATAGTTACCAAATCTGGCAAAAGGGTTAACAAGTGGCAGCAACGG
ATTCGCAAACCTGTCACGCCTTTTGTGCCAAAAGCCGCGCCAGGTTTGCGATCCGCTGTGCCAGGCGTTA
GGCGTCATATGAAGATTTCGGTGATCCCTGAGCAGGTCTCATTTTCTGCCGTAAAGGCAGATATTATTTG
CGAGAGTAGGGAACTGCCAGGCATCAAATAAAACGAAAGGCTCAGTCGAAAGACTGGGCCTTTCGTTTTA
TCTGTTGTTTGTCGGTGAACGCTCTCCTGAGTAGGACAAATCCGCCGGGAGCGGATTTGAACGTTGCGAA
GCAACGGCCCGGAGGGTGGCGGGCAGGACGCCCGCCATAAACTGCCAGGCATCAAATTAAGCAGAAGGCC
ATCCTGACGGATGGCCTTTTTGCGTTTCTACAAACTCTTTTGTTTATTTTTCTAAATACATTCAAATATG
TATCCGCTCATGAGACAATAACCCTGATAAATGCTTCAATAATATTGAAAAAGGAAGAGTATGAGTATTC
AACATTTCCGTGTCGCCCTTATTCCCTTTTTTGCGGCATTTTGCCTTCCTGTTTTTGCTCACCCAGAAAC
GCTGGTGAAAGTAAAAGATGCTGAAGATCAGTTGGGTGCAGCAAACTATTAACTGGCGAACTACTTACTC
TAGCTTCCCGGCAACAATTAATAGACTGGATGGAGGCGGATAAAGTTGCAGGACCACTTCTGCGCTCGGC
CCTTCCGGCTGGCTGGTTTATTGCTGATAAATCTGGAGC
